>Addgene plasmid #250463 | pPR-1_14A_LN5T | addgene full sequence | sequence record 498594 | Addgene NGS Result
ACATCTCAGTGAACTCTTCGATAAAATGCCAGAGAGGAATGTTGTTTCTTGGACTGCGATGATCTCTGGT
TATGCACAGAACGGTAGGATAGACGAAGCAAGAGAACTCTTGTCTTCACGAAGTGGCTCTTCAGTGGACG
AAAGGGCCTCGTGATACGCCTATTTTTATAGGTTAATGTCATGATAATAATGGTTTCTTAGACGTCAGGT
GGCACTTTTCGGGGAAATGTGCGCGGAACCCCTATTTGTTTATTTTTCTAAATACATTCAAATATGTATC
CGCTCATGAGACAATAACCCTGATAAATGCTTCAATAATATTGAAAAAGGAAGAGTATGGCTAAAATGAG
AATATCACCGGAATTGAAAAAACTGATCGAAAAATACCGCTGCGTAAAAGATACGGAAGGAATGTCTCCT
GCTAAGGTATATAAGCTGGTGGGAGAAAATGAAAACCTATATTTAAAAATGACGGACAGCCGGTATAAAG
GGACCACCTATGATGTGGAACGGGAAAAGGACATGATGCTATGGCTGGAAGGAAAGCTGCCTGTTCCAAA
GGTCCTGCACTTTGAACGGCATGATGGCTGGAGCAATCTGCTCATGAGTGAGGCCGATGGCGTCCTTTGC
TCGGAAGAGTATGAAGATGAACAAAGCCCTGAAAAGATTATCGAGCTGTATGCGGAGTGCATCAGGCTCT
TTCACTCCATCGACATATCGGATTGTCCCTATACGAATAGCTTAGACAGCCGCTTAGCCGAATTGGATTA
CTTACTGAATAACGATCTGGCCGATGTGGATTGCGAAAACTGGGAAGAGGACACTCCATTTAAAGATCCG
CGCGAGCTGTATGATTTTTTAAAGACGGAAAAGCCCGAAGAGGAACTTGTCTTTTCCCACGGCGACCTGG
GAGACAGCAACATCTTTGTGAAAGATGGCAAAGTAAGTGGCTTTATTGATCTTGGGAGAAGCGGCAGGGC
GGACAAGTGGTATGACATTGCCTTCTGCGTCCGGTCGCTCAGGGAGGATATCGGGGAAGAACAGTATGTC
GAGCTATTTTTTGACTTACTGGGGATCAAGCCTGATTGGGAGAAAATAAAATATTATATTTTACTGGATG
AATTGTTTTAGCTGTCAGACCAAGTTTACTCATATATACTTTAGATTGATTTAAAACTTCATTTTTAATT
TAAAAGGATCTAGGTGAAGATCCTTTTTGATAATCTCATGACCAAAATCCCTTAACGTGAGTTTTCGTTC
CACTGAGCGTCAGACCCCGTAGAAAAGATCAAAGGATCTTCTTGAGATCCTTTTTTTCTGCGCGTAATCT
GCTGCTTGCAAACAAAAAAACCACCGCTACCAGCGGTGGTTTGTTTGCCGGATCAAGAGCTACCAACTCT
TTTTCCGAAGGTAACTGGCTTCAGCAGAGCGCAGATACCAAATACTGTTCTTCTAGTGTAGCCGTAGTTA
GGCCACCACTTCAAGAACTCTGTAGCACCGCCTACATACCTCGCTCTGCTAATCCTGTTACCAGTGGCTG
CTGCCAGTGGCGATAAGTCGTGTCTTACCGGGTTGGACTCAAGACGATAGTTACCGGATAAGGCGCAGCG
GTCGGGCTGAACGGGGGGTTCGTGCACACAGCCCAGCTTGGAGCGAACGACCTACACCGAACTGAGATAC
CTACAGCGTGAGCTATGAGAAAGCGCCACGCTTCCCGAAGGGAGAAAGGCGGACAGGTATCCGGTAAGCG
GCAGGGTCGGAACAGGAGAGCGCACGAGGGAGCTTCCAGGGGGAAACGCCTGGTATCTTTATAGTCCTGT
CGGGTTTCGCCACCTCTGACTTGAGCGTCGATTTTTGTGATGCTCGTCAGGGGGGCGGAGCCTATGGAAA
AACGCCAGCAACGCGGCCTTTTTACGGTTCCTGGCCTTTTGCTGGCCTTTTGCTCACATGTTCTTTCCTG
CGTTATCCCCTGATTCTGTGGATAACCGTATTACCGCCTTTGAGTGAGCTGATACCGCTCGCCGCAGCCG
AACGACCGAGCGCAGCGAGTCAGTGAGCGAGGAAGCGGAAGAGCGCCCAATACGCAAACCGCCTCTCCCC
GCGCGTTGGCCGATTCATTAATCACTCTGTGAAG
Features (pLannotate 1.2.2; 5 found; start..end, strand, type, name):
     14..133     +  CDS            EMB2744 (fragment): PP406_ARATH - Also known as PCMP-H39. Experimental evidence at protein level: Swiss-Prot protein existence level 1. From Arabidopsis thaliana (Mouse-ear cress).
    232..336     +  promoter       AmpR promoter: bla
    337..1131    +  CDS            KanR: aminoglycoside phosphotransferase; aphA-3; confers resistance to kanamycin
   1302..1890    +  rep_origin     ori: high-copy-number ColE1/pMB1/pBR322/pUC origin of replication
   2073..2122    +  CDS            lacI (fragment): lac repressor; lacI; The lac repressor binds to the lac operator to inhibit transcription in E. coli. This inhibition can be relieved by adding lactose or isopropyl-β-D-thiogalactopyranoside (IPTG).
