[The description below was written by a language model from this plasmid's Addgene catalogue record and pLannotate feature annotations shown in this document.]
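Description:
pPR-1_14A_LN5T is a small (about 2.1 kb) Golden Gate/MoClo part plasmid built on the pAGM1311 backbone, a cloning vector used to hold sub-parts for hierarchical modular assembly. It is maintained in E. coli at high copy from a ColE1/pUC-type origin and selected with kanamycin, with the aminoglycoside phosphotransferase gene driven by the bla (AmpR) promoter. It contains no annotated expression promoter, terminator or tag for the insert, consistent with a storage and donor plasmid rather than an expression construct. A short lacI fragment detected near the end of the sequence is most likely a backbone remnant rather than a functional repressor gene.

The insert, 14A_LN5T, is a synthetic module from the GRASP toolkit, a library of 42 plasmids whose parts are combined to build synthetic pentatricopeptide repeat (sPPR) RNA-binding proteins containing 9, 14 or 19 motifs, each array able to target an RNA sequence of matching length. The stated application of this module is assembling sPPR proteins for RNA editing. The automated annotation labels roughly 120 nt of the insert as a fragment of EMB2744, an Arabidopsis PPR protein. This hit probably reflects sequence similarity between the designed repeat and natural PPR motifs, since the insert is recorded as synthetic. The record does not spell out what the module name encodes (for example, position in the array or nucleotide specificity), nor which type IIS enzyme sites or overhangs flank the part. These details would need to be taken from the toolkit's publication.
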