Addgene plasmid #250463: pPR-1_14A_LN5T
Purpose: GRASP module to assemble sPPR proteins for RNA editing: module 14A_LN5T
Depositing lab: Ian Small. Depositing organization: University of Western Australia. Publication: GRASP: a modular toolkit for building synthetic pentatricopeptide repeat RNA-binding proteins. Dennis M, Low SY, Viljoen A, Pullakhandam A, Colas des Francs-Small C, Campbell-Clause L, Bond CS, Small I, Kwok van der Giezen FM. Nucleic Acids Res. 2025 Oct 28;53(20):gkaf1169. doi: 10.1093/nar/gkaf1169. PubMed 41224122.
Backbone
  Vector backbone: pAGM1311
  Backbone manufacturer: Sylvestre Marillonnet
  Vector type: Synthetic Biology
Growth in bacteria
  Bacterial resistance: Kanamycin, 50 μg/mL
  Growth temperature: 37°C
  Growth strain: DH5alpha
  Copy number: High Copy
Gene/Insert
  Gene/Insert name: 14A_LN5T
  Species: Synthetic
  Cloning method: Golden Gate
Terms and licenses: Academic/Nonprofit Terms; Industry Terms: Not Available to Industry
Depositor comments: GRASP kit for MoClo assembly of sPPR proteins is a library of 42 plasmids which can be combined to assemble sPPR proteins with 9, 14, or 19 motifs to target any RNA sequence of the same length. See the original publication for more information, and find code for analysis and script for GRASP assembly at https://github.com/farleykvdg/GRASP.
How to cite: pPR-1_14A_LN5T was a gift from Ian Small (Addgene plasmid # 250463 ; http://n2t.net/addgene:250463 ; RRID:Addgene_250463)
