>Addgene plasmid #250463 | pPR-1_14A_LN5T | depositor partial sequence | sequence record 494191 | 14A_LN5T
GTGAACTCTTCGATAAAATGCCAGAGAGGAATGTTGTTTCTTGGACTGCGATGATCTCTGGTTATGCACA
GAACGGTAGGATAGACGAAGCAAGAGAACTC
